>Addgene plasmid #29418 | pLenti6-DJ1-V5-D149A | addgene partial sequence | sequence record 34789 | 29418 with pBABE-3
CTAACCGGTACGCGTAGAATCGAGACCGAGGAGAGGGTTAGGGATAGGCTTACCTTCGAACCGCGGGCCC
TCTAGACTCGAGCGGCCGCCACTGTGCTGGATATCAACCACTTTGTACAAGAAAGCTGGGTCGAATTCGC
CCTTCTTGTCTTTAAGAACAAGTGGAGCCTTCACTTGAGCCGCCACCTCCTTGCCATTCAGGGCTTCAAC
AATTGCAAGCGCAAACTCGAAGCTGGTCCCAGGCCCCCGGCTTGTAAGAATCAGGCCGGCTTTTTCCACA
CGATTCTCAGAGTAGGTGTAATGACCTCCATTCATCATTTTGTCTTTAGCAAGAGGGTGTGTTGTAACTT
TACTTCCAAAACCTATTTCATGAGCCAACAGAGCAGTAGGACCTGCACAGATGGCGGCTATCAGGCCCTT
CCGGTTTTCCTGCTCCTTCAGTATCTCCTTCACAGCAGCAGACTCAGATAAATTCTGTGCGCCCAGATTA
CCTCCTGGTAGAACCACCACATCATATGGTCCCTCTTTTTTTGCATCTTCAAGGCTGGCATCAGGACAAA
TGACCACATCACGGCTACACTGTACTGGGTCTTTTCCAGCCAGGCCTGCAACGGTGACCTTAATCCCAGC
TCGCCTCATGACATCTACAGGGATGACCGTCTCCATTTCCTCTGCTCCTTTAGCCAGGATGACCAGAGCT
CTTTTGGAAGCCATAAGGGCGAATTCGGAGCCTGCTTTTTTGTACAAACTTGTTGATATCTGCAGAATTC
CACCACACTGGACTAGTGGATCCTCTAGAGTCGGTGTCTTCTATGGAGGTCAAAACAGCGTGGATGGCGT
CTCCAGGCGATCTGACGGTTCACTAAACGAGCTCTGCTTATATAGACCTCCCACCGTACACGCCTACCGC
CCATTTGCGTCAATGGGGC
