>Addgene plasmid #29418 | pLenti6-DJ1-V5-D149A | addgene partial sequence | sequence record 34790 | 29418 with CMV-F
TTTTGACCTCCATAGAAGACACCGACTCTAGAGGATCCACTAGTCCAGTGTGGTGGAATTCTGCAGATAT
CAACAAGTTTGTACAAAAAAGCAGGCTCCGAATTCGCCCTTATGGCTTCCAAAAGAGCTCTGGTCATCCT
GGCTAAAGGAGCAGAGGAAATGGAGACGGTCATCCCTGTAGATGTCATGAGGCGAGCTGGGATTAAGGTC
ACCGTTGCAGGCCTGGCTGGAAAAGACCCAGTACAGTGTAGCCGTGATGTGGTCATTTGTCCTGATGCCA
GCCTTGAAGATGCAAAAAAAGAGGGACCATATGATGTGGTGGTTCTACCAGGAGGTAATCTGGGCGCACA
GAATTTATCTGAGTCTGCTGCTGTGAAGGAGATACTGAAGGAGCAGGAAAACCGGAAGGGCCTGATAGCC
GCCATCTGTGCAGGTCCTACTGCTCTGTTGGCTCATGAAATAGGTTTTGGAAGTAAAGTTACAACACACC
CTCTTGCTAAAGACAAAATGATGAATGGAGGTCATTACACCTACTCTGAGAATCGTGTGGAAAAAGCCGG
CCTGATTCTTACAAGCCGGGGGCCTGGGACCAGCTTCGAGTTTGCGCTTGCAATTGTTGAAGCCCTGAAT
GGCAAGGAGGTGGCGGCTCAAGTGAAGGCTCCACTTGTTCTTAAAGACAAGAAGGGCGAATTCGACCCAG
CTTTCTTGTACAAAGTGGTTGATATCCAGCACAGTGGCGGCCGCTCGAGTCTAGAGGGCCCGCGGTTCGA
AGGTAAGCCTATCCCTAACCCTCTCCTCGGTCTCGATTCTACGCGTACCGGTTTAGTAATGAGTTTGGAA
