[The description below was written by a language model from this plasmid's Addgene catalogue record.]
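Description:
pLenti6-DJ1-V5-D149A is a lentiviral mammalian expression plasmid built on the commercial pLenti6/V5-DEST Gateway destination backbone (about 9 kb without insert). It is maintained in bacteria as a high-copy plasmid under ampicillin selection. It is propagated in a recombination-deficient strain, as is usual for lentiviral vectors, whose repeated LTR sequences are prone to rearrangement. No feature table accompanies the record, so individual backbone elements such as the LTRs, packaging signal or any mammalian selection marker are not itemised. The listed CMV forward sequencing primer suggests that the insert sits downstream of a CMV promoter, although the promoter is not stated explicitly.

The payload is human DJ1, the product of the PARK7 gene, introduced by Gateway recombination and carrying an Asp149Ala point substitution. The open reading frame is fused at its C terminus to a V5 epitope tag supplied by the backbone, which allows the expressed protein to be detected or immunoprecipitated with anti-V5 antibodies and distinguished from endogenous DJ-1.

As a lentiviral transfer vector, the plasmid would be used with packaging functions supplied in trans to make viral particles that deliver and stably integrate the tagged mutant into dividing or non-dividing mammalian cells. It can also serve for direct transient transfection. The record does not state the purpose of the D149A change. PARK7 is a gene linked to inherited Parkinson's disease, so a construct of this kind is suited to comparing the behaviour of a defined DJ-1 variant with that of the wild-type protein in cultured cells.
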