Addgene plasmid #29418: pLenti6-DJ1-V5-D149A
Depositing lab: Mark Cookson. Depositing organization: National Institute on Aging (NIA).
Backbone
  Vector backbone: pLenti6/V5-DEST
  Backbone manufacturer: Invitrogen
  Backbone size w/o insert (bp): 9000
  Vector type: Mammalian Expression, Lentiviral
Growth in bacteria
  Bacterial resistance: Ampicillin, 100 μg/mL
  Growth temperature: 37°C
  Growth strain: Stbl3
  Copy number: High Copy
Gene/Insert
  Gene/Insert name: DJ1
  Species: H. sapiens (human)
  Mutation: Asp149Ala
  GenBank ID: AF021819
  Entrez Gene: PARK7 (a.k.a. DJ-1, DJ1, GATD2, HEL-S-67p)
  Tag / fusion protein: V5 (C terminal on backbone)
  Cloning method: Gateway Cloning
  Sequencing primers: 5′ CMV-Fwd
Terms and licenses: Academic/Nonprofit Terms; Industry Terms: Not Available to Industry
How to cite: pLenti6-DJ1-V5-D149A was a gift from Mark Cookson (Addgene plasmid # 29418 ; http://n2t.net/addgene:29418 ; RRID:Addgene_29418)
